LOCUS       Exported 3583 bp ds-DNA circular SYN 12-MAY-2021
DEFINITION  monomeric photosensitizing fluorescent protein for
            chromophore-assisted light inactivation.
ACCESSION   .
VERSION     .
KEYWORDS    SuperNova/pRSETB
SOURCE      synthetic DNA construct
  ORGANISM  synthetic DNA construct
REFERENCE   1 (bases 1 to 3583)
  AUTHORS   Takemoto K, Matsuda T, Sakai N, Fu D, Noda M, Uchiyama S, Kotera I,
            Arai Y, Horiuchi M, Fukui K, Ayabe T, Inagaki F, Suzuki H, Nagai T
  TITLE     SuperNova, a monomeric photosensitizing fluorescent protein for
            chromophore-assisted light inactivation.
  JOURNAL   Sci Rep. 2013;3:2629. doi: 10.1038/srep02629.
  PUBMED    24043132
REFERENCE   2 (bases 1 to 3583)
  AUTHORS   .
  TITLE     Direct Submission
  JOURNAL   Exported May 12, 2021 from SnapGene Server 1.1.58
            http://www.snapgene.com
FEATURES             Location/Qualifiers
     source          1..3583
                     /organism="synthetic DNA construct"
                     /mol_type="other DNA"
     primer_bind     23..42
                     /label=T7
                     /note="T7 promoter, forward primer"
     promoter        23..41
                     /label=T7 promoter
                     /note="promoter for bacteriophage T7 RNA polymerase"
     RBS             73..95
                     /note="efficient ribosome binding site from bacteriophage
                     T7 gene 10 (Olins and Rangwala, 1989)"
     CDS             115..132
                     /codon_start=1
                     /product="6xHis affinity tag"
                     /label=6xHis
                     /translation="HHHHHH"
     CDS             136..168
                     /codon_start=1
                     /product="leader peptide from bacteriophage T7 gene 10"
                     /label=T7 tag (gene 10 leader)
                     /note="promotes efficient translation in E. coli"
                     /translation="MASMTGGQQMG"
     CDS             172..195
                     /codon_start=1
                     /product="Xpress(TM) epitope tag, including an enterokinase
                     recognition and cleavage site"
                     /label=Xpress(TM) tag
                     /translation="DLYDDDDK"
     CDS             205..924
                     /codon_start=1
                     /product="monomeric variant of the photosensitizing red
                     fluorescent protein KillerRed (Takemoto et al., 2013)"
                     /label=SuperNova
                     /translation="MGSEVGPALFQSDMTFKIFIDGEVNGQKFTIVADGSSKFPHGDFN
                     VHAVCETGKLPMSWKPICHLIQYGEPFFARYPDGISHFAQECFPEGLSIDRTVRFENDG
                     TMTSHHTYELDDTCVVSRITVNCDGFQPDGPIMRDQLVDILPSETHMFPHGPNAVRQTA
                     TIGFTTADGGKMMGHFDSKMTFNGSRAIEIPGPHFVTIITKQTRDTSDKRDHVCQREVA
                     YAHSVPRITSAIGSDED"
     primer_bind     complement(987..1005)
                     /label=T7 Term
                     /note="T7 terminator, reverse primer"
     terminator      1001..1048
                     /label=T7 terminator
                     /note="transcription terminator for bacteriophage T7 RNA
                     polymerase"
     rep_origin      1145..1600
                     /direction=RIGHT
                     /label=f1 ori
                     /note="f1 bacteriophage origin of replication; arrow
                     indicates direction of (+) strand synthesis"
     primer_bind     complement(1232..1251)
                     /label=F1ori-R
                     /note="F1 origin, reverse primer"
     primer_bind     1442..1463
                     /label=F1ori-F
                     /note="F1 origin, forward primer"
     promoter        1626..1730
                     /gene="bla"
                     /label=AmpR promoter
     CDS             1731..2591
                     /codon_start=1
                     /gene="bla"
                     /product="beta-lactamase"
                     /label=AmpR
                     /note="confers resistance to ampicillin, carbenicillin, and
                     related antibiotics"
                     /translation="MSIQHFRVALIPFFAAFCLPVFAHPETLVKVKDAEDQLGARVGYI
                     ELDLNSGKILESFRPEERFPMMSTFKVLLCGAVLSRIDAGQEQLGRRIHYSQNDLVEYS
                     PVTEKHLTDGMTVRELCSAAITMSDNTAANLLLTTIGGPKELTAFLHNMGDHVTRLDRW
                     EPELNEAIPNDERDTTMPVAMATTLRKLLTGELLTLASRQQLIDWMEADKVAGPLLRSA
                     LPAGWFIADKSGAGERGSRGIIAALGPDGKPSRIVVIYTTGSQATMDERNRQIAEIGAS
                     LIKHW"
     primer_bind     complement(1949..1968)
                     /label=Amp-R
                     /note="Ampicillin resistance gene, reverse primer"
     rep_origin      2762..3350
                     /direction=RIGHT
                     /label=ori
                     /note="high-copy-number ColE1/pMB1/pBR322/pUC origin of
                     replication"
     primer_bind     3251..3270
                     /label=pBR322ori-F
                     /note="pBR322 origin, forward primer"
     primer_bind     3504..3521
                     /label=L4440
                     /note="L4440 vector, forward primer"
ORIGIN
        1 caggatctcg atcccgcgaa attaatacga ctcactatag ggagaccaca acggtttccc
       61 tctagaaata attttgttta actttaagaa ggagatatac atatgcgggg ttctcatcat
      121 catcatcatc atggtatggc tagcatgact ggtggacagc aaatgggtcg ggatctgtac
      181 gacgatgacg ataaggatcc caccatgggt tcagaggtcg gccccgccct gttccagagc
      241 gacatgacct tcaaaatctt catcgacggc gaggtgaacg gccagaagtt caccatcgtg
      301 gccgacggca gcagcaagtt cccccacggc gacttcaacg tgcacgccgt gtgcgagacc
      361 ggcaagctgc ccatgagctg gaagcccatc tgccacctga tccagtacgg cgagcccttc
      421 ttcgcccgct accccgacgg catcagccat ttcgcccagg agtgcttccc cgagggcctg
      481 agcatcgacc gcaccgtgcg cttcgagaac gacggcacca tgaccagcca ccacacctac
      541 gagctggacg acacctgcgt ggtgagccgc atcaccgtga actgcgacgg cttccagccc
      601 gacggcccca tcatgcgcga ccagctggtg gacatcctgc ccagcgagac ccacatgttc
      661 ccccacggcc ccaacgccgt gcgccagacc gccaccatcg gcttcaccac cgccgacggc
      721 ggcaagatga tgggccactt cgacagcaag atgaccttca acggcagccg cgccatcgag
      781 atccccggcc cacacttcgt gaccatcatc accaagcaga cgagggacac tagcgacaag
      841 cgcgaccacg tgtgccagcg cgaggtggcc tacgcccaca gcgtgccccg catcaccagc
      901 gccatcggta gcgacgagga ttaagaattc gaagcttgat ccggctgcta acaaagcccg
      961 aaaggaagct gagttggctg ctgccaccgc tgagcaataa ctagcataac cccttggggc
     1021 ctctaaacgg gtcttgaggg gttttttgct gaaaggagga actatatccg gatctggcgt
     1081 aatagcgaag aggcccgcac cgatcgccct tcccaacagt tgcgcagcct gaatggcgaa
     1141 tgggnnnnnn nnnnnnnnnn nnnnnnnnnn nnnnnnnnnn nnnnnnnnnn nnnnnnnnnn
     1201 nnnnnnnnnn nnnnnnnnnn nnnnnnnnnn nnnnnnnnnn nnnnnnnnnn nnnnnnnnnn
     1261 nnnnnnnncn nnnnnnnnnn nnnnnnnnnn nnnnnnnnnn nnnnnnnnnn nnnnnnnnnn
     1321 nnnnnnnnnn nnnnnnnnnn nnnnnnnnnn nnnnnnnnnn annnnnnnnn nnnnnnnnnn
     1381 nnnnnnnnnn nnnnnnnnnn nnnnnnnnnn cctttgacgt tggagtccac gttctttaat
     1441 agtggactct tgttccaaac tggaacaaca ctcaacccta tctcggtcta ttcttttgat
     1501 ttataaggga ttttgccgat ttcggcctat tggttaaaaa atgagctgat ttaacaaaaa
     1561 tttaacgcga attttaacaa aatattaacg cttacaattt aggtggcact tttcggggaa
     1621 atgtgcgcgg aacccctatt tgtttatttt tctaaataca ttcaaatatg tatccgctca
     1681 tgagacaata accctgataa atgcttcaat aatattgaaa aaggaagagt atgagtattc
     1741 aacatttccg tgtcgccctt attccctttt ttgcggcatt ttgccttcct gtttttgctc
     1801 acccagaaac gctggtgaaa gtaaaagatg ctgaagatca gttgggtgca cgagtgggtt
     1861 acatcgaact ggatctcaac agcggtaaga tccttgagag ttttcgcccc gaagaacgtt
     1921 ttccaatgat gagcactttt aaagttctgc tatgtggcgc ggtattatcc cgtattgacg
     1981 ccgggcaaga gcaactcggt cgccgcatac actattctca gaatgacttg gttgagtact
     2041 caccagtcac agaaaagcat cttacggatg gcatgacagt aagagaatta tgcagtgctg
     2101 ccataaccat gagtgataac actgcggcca acttacttct gacaacgatc ggaggaccga
     2161 aggagctaac cgcttttttg cacaacatgg gggatcatgt aactcgcctt gatcgttggg
     2221 aaccggagct gaatgaagcc ataccaaacg acgagcgtga caccacgatg cctgtagcaa
     2281 tggcaacaac gttgcgcaaa ctattaactg gcgaactact tactctagct tcccggcaac
     2341 aattaataga ctggatggag gcggataaag ttgcaggacc acttctgcgc tcggcccttc
     2401 cggctggctg gtttattgct gataaatctg gagccggtga gcgtgggtct cgcggtatca
     2461 ttgcagcact ggggccagat ggtaagccct cccgtatcgt agttatctac acgacgggga
     2521 gtcaggcaac tatggatgaa cgaaatagac agatcgctga gataggtgcc tcactgatta
     2581 agcattggta actgtcagac caagtttact catatatact ttagattgat ttaaaacttc
     2641 atttttaatt taaaaggatc taggtgaaga tcctttttga taatctcatg accaaaatcc
     2701 cttaacgtga gttttcgttc cactgagcgt cagaccccgt agaaaagatc aaaggatctt
     2761 cttgagatcc tttttttctg cgcgtaatct gctgcttgca aacaaaaaaa ccaccgctac
     2821 cagcggtggt ttgtttgccg gatcaagagc taccaactct ttttccgaag gtaactggct
     2881 tcagcagagc gcagatacca aatactgttc ttctagtgta gccgtagtta ggccaccact
     2941 tcaagaactc tgtagcaccg cctacatacc tcgctctgct aatcctgtta ccagtggctg
     3001 ctgccagtgg cgataagtcg tgtcttaccg ggttggactc aagacgatag ttaccggata
     3061 aggcgcagcg gtcgggctga acggggggtt cgtgcacaca gcccagcttg gagcgaacga
     3121 cctacaccga actgagatac ctacagcgtg agctatgaga aagcgccacg cttcccgaag
     3181 ggagaaaggc ggacaggtat ccggtaagcg gcagggtcgg aacaggagag cgcacgaggg
     3241 agcttccagg gggaaacgcc tggtatcttt atagtcctgt cgggtttcgc cacctctgac
     3301 ttgagcgtcg atttttgtga tgctcgtcag gggggcggag cctatggaaa aacgccagca
     3361 acgcggcctt tttacggttc ctggcctttt gctggccttt tgctcacatg ttctttcctg
     3421 cgttatcccc tgattctgtg gataaccgta ttaccgcctt tgagtgagct gataccgctc
     3481 gccgcagccg aacgaccgag cgcagcgagt cagtgagcga ggaagcggaa gagcgcccaa
     3541 tacgcaaacc gcctctcccc gcgcgttggc cgattcatta atg
//
