[The description below was written by a language model from this plasmid's Addgene catalogue record and the feature table of its GenBank file.]
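Description:
SuperNova/pRSETB is a bacterial expression plasmid of about 3.6 kb, built on the commercial pRSET-B backbone, that produces the photosensitizing red fluorescent protein SuperNova in E. coli. It replicates through a high-copy ColE1/pUC-type origin and is selected with ampicillin via the bla (beta-lactamase) gene driven by its own promoter. An f1 bacteriophage origin is also present, which allows single-stranded DNA to be produced when helper phage is supplied.

The roughly 700 bp synthetic insert, cloned between BamHI and EcoRI sites that remain intact, encodes SuperNova (also listed as mKillerRed), a monomeric variant of KillerRed. Transcription is driven by a T7 promoter and ended by a T7 terminator, so expression requires a host that supplies T7 RNA polymerase. Translation starts from the efficient ribosome binding site of phage T7 gene 10. The backbone contributes an N-terminal leader fused in frame to the SuperNova coding sequence. This leader consists of a 6xHis tag for metal-affinity purification, the T7 gene 10 leader peptide that promotes translation and serves as an epitope, and an Xpress epitope tag. The Xpress tag includes an enterokinase cleavage site, which allows the leader to be removed from the purified protein.

The stated purpose is to provide a monomeric photosensitizing fluorescent protein for chromophore-assisted light inactivation (CALI), in which illuminating the chromophore inactivates nearby target molecules. In this vector the arrangement is suited to producing and purifying recombinant tagged SuperNova, for example for in vitro characterisation. The flanking restriction sites would also allow the coding sequence to be transferred into other vectors.
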