Addgene plasmid #53234: SuperNova/pRSETB
Purpose: monomeric photosensitizing fluorescent protein for chromophore-assisted light inactivation
Depositing lab: Takeharu Nagai. Depositing organization: The University of Osaka. Publication: SuperNova, a monomeric photosensitizing fluorescent protein for chromophore-assisted light inactivation. Takemoto K, Matsuda T, Sakai N, Fu D, Noda M, Uchiyama S, Kotera I, Arai Y, Horiuchi M, Fukui K, Ayabe T, Inagaki F, Suzuki H, Nagai T. Sci Rep. 2013;3:2629. doi: 10.1038/srep02629. PubMed 24043132.
Backbone
  Vector backbone: pRSET-B
  Backbone manufacturer: Invitrogen
  Backbone size w/o insert (bp): 2900
  Total vector size (bp): 3600
  Vector type: Bacterial Expression
Growth in bacteria
  Bacterial resistance: Ampicillin, 100 μg/mL
  Growth temperature: 37°C
  Growth strain: DH5alpha
  Copy number: High Copy
Gene/Insert
  Gene/Insert name: monomeric photosensitizing fluorescent protein for chromophore-assisted light inactivation (alt name: mKillerRed)
  Species: Synthetic
  Insert size (bp): 700
  GenBank ID: AB522905
  Tag / fusion protein: 6xHis (N terminal on backbone); T7 tag (N terminal on backbone); Xpress tag (N terminal on backbone)
  Cloning method: Restriction Enzyme; 5′ cloning site BamHI (not destroyed); 3′ cloning site EcoRI (not destroyed)
  Sequencing primers: 5′ T7; 3′ T7 terminal
Terms and licenses: Academic/Nonprofit Terms; Industry Terms: Not Available to Industry
How to cite: SuperNova/pRSETB was a gift from Takeharu Nagai (Addgene plasmid # 53234 ; http://n2t.net/addgene:53234 ; RRID:Addgene_53234)
