>Addgene plasmid #53234 | SuperNova/pRSETB | depositor partial sequence | sequence record 83665 | SuperNova/pRSETB sequence 720 bps
ATGGGTTCAGAGGTCGGCCCCGCCCTGTTCCAGAGCGACATGACCTTCAAAATCTTCATCGACGGCGAGG
TGAACGGCCAGAAGTTCACCATCGTGGCCGACGGCAGCAGCAAGTTCCCCCACGGCGACTTCAACGTGCA
CGCCGTGTGCGAGACCGGCAAGCTGCCCATGAGCTGGAAGCCCATCTGCCACCTGATCCAGTACGGCGAG
CCCTTCTTCGCCCGCTACCCCGACGGCATCAGCCATTTCGCCCAGGAGTGCTTCCCCGAGGGCCTGAGCA
TCGACCGCACCGTGCGCTTCGAGAACGACGGCACCATGACCAGCCACCACACCTACGAGCTGGACGACAC
CTGCGTGGTGAGCCGCATCACCGTGAACTGCGACGGCTTCCAGCCCGACGGCCCCATCATGCGCGACCAG
CTGGTGGACATCCTGCCCAGCGAGACCCACATGTTCCCCCACGGCCCCAACGCCGTGCGCCAGACCGCCA
CCATCGGCTTCACCACCGCCGACGGCGGCAAGATGATGGGCCACTTCGACAGCAAGATGACCTTCAACGG
CAGCCGCGCCATCGAGATCCCCGGCCCACACTTCGTGACCATCATCACCAAGCAGACGAGGGACACTAGC
GACAAGCGCGACCACGTGTGCCAGCGCGAGGTGGCCTACGCCCACAGCGTGCCCCGCATCACCAGCGCCA
TCGGTAGCGACGAGGATTAA
