>Addgene plasmid #53234 | SuperNova/pRSETB | addgene partial sequence | sequence record 89531 | ColEterm 5'-agctgataccgctcgccgcagccgaacg-3'
GGAAGCGGAAGAGCGCCCAATACGCAAACCGCCTCTCCCCGCGCGTTGGCCGATTCATTAATGCAGGATC
TCGATCCCGCGAAATTAATACGACTCACTATAGGGAGACCACAACGGTTTCCCTCTAGAAATAATTTTGT
TTAACTTTAAGAAGGAGATATACATATGCGGGGTTCTCATCATCATCATCATCATGGTATGGCTAGCATG
ACTGGTGGACAGCAAATGGGTCGGGATCTGTACGACGATGACGATAAGGATCCCACCATGGGTTCAGAGG
TCGGCCCCGCCCTGTTCCAGAGCGACATGACCTTCAAAATCTTCATCGACGGCGAGGTGAACGGCCAGAA
GTTCACCATCGTGGCCGACGGCAGCAGCAAGTTCCCCCACGGCGACTTCAACGTGCACGCCGTGTGCGAG
ACCGGCAAGCTGCCCATGAGCTGGAAGCCCATCTGCCACCTGATCCAGTACGGCGAGCCCTTCTTCGCCC
GCTACCCCGACGGCATCAGCCATTTCGCCCAGGAGTGCTTCCCCGAGGGCCTGAGCATCGACCGCACCGT
GCGCTTCGAGAACGACGGCACCATGACCAGCCACCACACCTACGAGCTGGACGACACCTGCGTGGTGAGC
CGCATCACCGTGAACTGCGACGGCTTCCAGCCCGACGGCCCCATCATGCGCGACCAGCTGGTGGACATCC
TGCCCAGCGAGACCCACATGTTCCCCCACGGCCCCAACGCCGTGCGCCAGACCGCCACCATCGGCTTCAC
CACCGCCGACGGCGGCAAGATGATGGGCCACTTCGACAGCAAGATGACCTTCAACGGCAGCCGCGCCATC
GAGATCCCCGGCCCACACTTCGTGACCATCATCACCAAGCAGACGAGGGACACTAGCGACAAGCGCGA
