>Addgene plasmid #53234 | SuperNova/pRSETB | addgene partial sequence | sequence record 89538 | F1ori-R 5'-AGGGAAGAAAGCGAAAGGAG-3'
AGGGCGATCGGTGCGGGCCTCTTCGCTATTACGCCAGATCCGGATATAGTTCCTCCTTTCAGCAAAAAAC
CCCTCAAGACCCGTTTAGAGGCCCCAAGGGGTTATGCTAGTTATTGCTCAGCGGTGGCAGCAGCCAACTC
AGCTTCCTTTCGGGCTTTGTTAGCAGCCGGATCAAGCTTCGAATTCTTAATCCTCGTCGCTACCGATGGC
GCTGGTGATGCGGGGCACGCTGTGGGCGTAGGCCACCTCGCGCTGGCACACGTGGTCGCGCTTGTCGCTA
GTGTCCCTCGTCTGCTTGGTGATGATGGTCACGAAGTGTGGGCCGGGGATCTCGATGGCGCGGCTGCCGT
TGAAGGTCATCTTGCTGTCGAAGTGGCCCATCATCTTGCCGCCGTCGGCGGTGGTGAAGCCGATGGTGGC
GGTCTGGCGCACGGCGTTGGGGCCGTGGGGGAACATGTGGGTCTCGCTGGGCAGGATGTCCACCAGCTGG
TCGCGCATGATGGGGCCGTCGGGCTGGAAGCCGTCGCAGTTCACGGTGATGCGGCTCACCACGCAGGTGT
CGTCCAGCTCGTAGGTGTGGTGGCTGGTCATGGTGCCGTCGTTCTCGAAGCGCACGGTGCGGTCGATGCT
CAGGCCCTCGGGGAAGCACTCCTGGGCGAAATGGCTGATGCCGTCGGGGTAGCGGGCGAAGAAGGGCTCG
CCGTACTGGATCAGGTGGCAGATGGGCTTCCAGCTCATGGGCAGCTTGCCGGTCTCGCACACGGCGTGCA
CGTTGAAGTCGCCGT
